>Addgene plasmid #21267 | pET30-Npl4 | addgene partial sequence | sequence record 27099 | 21267 with T7-term
GTTAGCAGCCGGATCTCAGTGGTGGTGGTGGTGGTGCTCGAGTGCGGCCGCAAGCTTGTCGACGGAGCTC
GAATTCGGATCTCAGCAGAGGTCCAGAGCCCTAGGTCCGGGGAAGGCTGCACATCTCGCAGTGGCCTGTG
CCAGGCTGGTTCATGAAGGTGCAGTGCTGACAAGCCCACATGGCAGAGGTAGCAGCGCGTGCAGAGCCCC
CGACTGCACCAAACTCATGGAGGCCTGGGAGCTGCACACCAACAGTGCTGCACAGCTGCTCAATGGTGGC
CCACTGTTCAGACTTTTTCCATGTCTGTGCTAGCTCCTCGTTTCTGGTCCTGACGGCTTCTAGCAGCAGG
CTGATACTGTCCTGCAGTGGCATGACTTCATTGGTGACCAGAAACAACAGGAGATGGAAGTCGGAGATGG
TATCCAAGAACACAGATGAGGTATTCTGGGACAAGTAGGTGGCCAAACTATGGAAGTCCTGTGTCTCACC
CAGCACATCCCGGTTTTCAATAGGAAACGGATTTTGAGAAATAGAAAAAGTGTAAACTGGATCCTTGGGG
AAGGTGGTTGTGATATCTATGATGAGATACTCCACAGGCAGGGGACGGGCCAGCTGGGTGATCTCATTGC
CAAACTGGTCTATGTCCTTGTAAA
