[The description below was written by a language model from this plasmid's Addgene catalogue record.]
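Description:
pET30-Npl4 is a bacterial expression plasmid built on the Novagen pET30 backbone and carrying the rat (Rattus norvegicus) Npl4 coding sequence, the product of the Nploc4 gene. The insert is recorded as about 1.8 kb and was placed into the vector by restriction cloning between NdeI at the 5′ end and BglII at the 3′ end; the record does not say whether either site survived cloning. The plasmid is selected with kanamycin, is listed as low copy, and is maintained in a standard cloning strain of E. coli.

No feature table accompanies the entry, so the promoter, origin of replication and any fusion tags are not explicitly documented. pET-series vectors generally drive the insert from a T7 promoter under lac operator control, which requires an expression host supplying T7 RNA polymerase. pET30 normally offers N-terminal His and S tags, but cloning through NdeI typically places the insert at the vector's start codon and would be expected to bypass these. Whether the Npl4 protein made here is tagged or untagged therefore cannot be confirmed from the record. The stated backbone size of roughly 3 kb is also smaller than usual for this vector family and should be treated as approximate.

Npl4 partners with Ufd1 to form a heterodimeric cofactor of the AAA ATPase p97/VCP. The associated publication examines how p97 binds its alternative cofactors, Ufd1-Npl4 and p47, through a shared bipartite mechanism. This suggests the construct was used to produce recombinant Npl4 in E. coli for in vitro binding and interaction studies.
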