Addgene plasmid #21267: pET30-Npl4
Depositing lab: Hemmo Meyer. Depositing organization: ETH Zurich (Swiss Federal Institute of Technology). Publication: The AAA ATPase p97/VCP interacts with its alternative co-factors, Ufd1-Npl4 and p47, through a common bipartite binding mechanism. Bruderer RM, Brasseur C, Meyer HH. J Biol Chem. 2004 Nov 26. 279(48):49609-16. 10.1074/jbc.M408695200 PubMed 15371428.
Backbone
  Vector backbone: pET30
  Backbone manufacturer: Novagen
  Backbone size w/o insert (bp): 3000
  Vector type: Bacterial Expression
Growth in bacteria
  Bacterial resistance: Kanamycin, 50 μg/mL
  Growth temperature: 37°C
  Growth strain: DH5alpha
  Copy number: Low Copy
Gene/Insert
  Gene/Insert name: Npl4
  Species: R. norvegicus (rat)
  Insert size (bp): 1824
  Entrez Gene: Nploc4 (a.k.a. Npl4)
  Cloning method: Restriction Enzyme; 5′ cloning site NdeI (unknown if destroyed); 3′ cloning site BglII (unknown if destroyed)
  Sequencing primers: 5′ n/a
Terms and licenses: Academic/Nonprofit Terms; Industry Terms: Not Available to Industry
How to cite: pET30-Npl4 was a gift from Hemmo Meyer (Addgene plasmid # 21267 ; http://n2t.net/addgene:21267 ; RRID:Addgene_21267)
